Addgene plasmid #218001: pMBS-846
Purpose: 3xFLAG-tag fused to PreScission Protease cleavage site for protein purification and cleavage
Depositing lab: Michael Schroda. Depositing organization: Rheinland-Pfälzische Technische Universität Kaiserslautern. Publication: A Modular Cloning Toolkit for the production of recombinant proteins in Leishmania tarentolae. Hieronimus K, Donauer T, Klein J, Hinkel B, Spanle JV, Probst A, Niemeyer J, Kibrom S, Kiefer AM, Schneider L, Husemann B, Bischoff E, Mohring S, Bayer N, Klein D, Engels A, Ziehmer BG, Stiebeta J, Moroka P, Schroda M, Deponte M. Microb Cell. 2024 Apr 30;11:128-142. doi: 10.15698/mic2024.04.821. eCollection 2024. PubMed 38799406.
Backbone
  Vector backbone: pICH41258
  Backbone manufacturer: Sylvestre Marillonnet (Addgene plasmid #47987)
  Backbone size w/o insert (bp): 2845
  Total vector size (bp): 2358
  Vector type: Synthetic Biology
Growth in bacteria
  Bacterial resistance: Spectinomycin, 50 μg/mL
  Growth temperature: 37°C
  Growth strain: DH5alpha
  Copy number: High Copy
Gene/Insert
  Gene/Insert name: 3xFLAG-tag
  Species: Synthetic
  Insert size (bp): 115
  Tag / fusion protein: PreScission protease cleavage site (C terminal on insert)
  Cloning method: Golden Gate
  Sequencing primers: 5′ CAATACGCAAACCGCCTCTCC; 3′ AATAGGCGTATCACGAGGC
Terms and licenses: Academic/Nonprofit Terms; Industry Terms: Not Available to Industry
Depositor comments: Level 0 MoClo Part Position B3, insert can be released via BsaI digest
How to cite: pMBS-846 was a gift from Michael Schroda (Addgene plasmid # 218001 ; http://n2t.net/addgene:218001 ; RRID:Addgene_218001)
