[The description below was written by a language model from this plasmid's Addgene catalogue record and pLannotate feature annotations shown in this document.]
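Description:
pMBS-846 is a Level 0 Modular Cloning (MoClo) part plasmid built in the pICH41258 acceptor backbone, belonging to a Golden Gate toolkit developed for recombinant protein production in Leishmania tarentolae. It is a small (about 2.36 kb) synthetic-biology storage vector propagated in E. coli. Replication relies on a high-copy ColE1/pUC-type origin, and selection is by spectinomycin through the aadA aminoglycoside adenylyltransferase gene, which sits downstream of an annotated AmpR (bla) promoter. The short integrase, gentamicin acetyltransferase and lacI fragments detected near the marker and across the sequence origin are non-functional remnants of the backbone's construction rather than working genes.

The payload is a synthetic insert of roughly 115 bp encoding a 3xFLAG epitope tag followed at its C-terminal end by a PreScission protease recognition site. The automated annotation picks up the FLAG repeats but not the cleavage site, which is recorded only in the catalogue fields. The plasmid carries no promoter or terminator for expressing this element, because it is a coding module rather than an expression construct. The part occupies MoClo position B3 and is released by BsaI digestion, giving position-specific overhangs that allow it to be assembled in a one-pot Golden Gate reaction with promoter, coding sequence and terminator parts into a higher-level transcription unit. In the final fusion protein, the 3xFLAG tag supports detection and anti-FLAG affinity purification, and the PreScission site allows the tag to be removed afterwards by proteolytic cleavage.
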