Features (pLannotate 1.2.2; 8 found; start..end, strand, type, name):
     61..84      +  CDS            FLAG: FLAG® epitope tag, followed by an enterokinase cleavage site
     85..108     +  CDS            3xFLAG (fragment): three tandem FLAG® epitope tags, followed by an enterokinase cleavage site
    269..373     +  promoter       AmpR promoter: bla
    364..444     -  CDS            int (fragment): INT2_ECOLX - Protein inferred from homology: Swiss-Prot protein existence level 3. Putative integrase believed to be involved in the insertion of antibiotic resistance genes into plasmids and transposons. From Escherichia coli.
    532..588     +  CDS            GmR (fragment): gentamycin acetyltransferase; aacC1; confers resistance to gentamycin
    595..1383    +  CDS            aadA: S3AD_ECOLX - Experimental evidence at protein level: Swiss-Prot protein existence level 1. Mediates bacterial resistance to the antibiotics streptomycin and spectinomycin. From Escherichia coli.
   1557..2145    +  rep_origin     ori: high-copy-number ColE1/pMB1/pBR322/pUC origin of replication
   2328..17      +  CDS            lacI (fragment) (across the origin): lac repressor; lacI; The lac repressor binds to the lac operator to inhibit transcription in E. coli. This inhibition can be relieved by adding lactose or isopropyl-β-D-thiogalactopyranoside (IPTG).
>Addgene plasmid #218001 | pMBS-846 | addgene full sequence | sequence record 434498 | Addgene NGS Result
TTGGCCGATTCATTAATCACTCTGTGGTCTCAAATGGACTACAAAGACGATGATGATAAGGATTACAAGG
ACGACGATGACAAGGACTACAAGGATGATGATGACAAGCGCGGCAGCCTGGAGGTGCTGTTCCAGGGCCC
GGCAGGTTGAGACCACGAAGTGGCTCTTCAGTGGACGAAAGGGCCTCGTGATACGCCTATTTTTATAGGT
TAATGTCATGATAATAATGGTTTCTTAGACGTCAGGTGGCACTTTTCGGGGAAATGTGCGCGGAACCCCT
ATTTGTTTATTTTTCTAAATACATTCAAATATGTATCCGCTCATGAGACAATAACCCTGATAAATGCTTC
AATAATATTGAAAAAGGAAGAGTATGCGCTCACGCAACTGGTCCAGAACCTTGACCGAACGCAGCGGTGG
TAACGGCGCAGTGGCGGTTTTCATGGCTTGTTATGACTGTTTTTTTTTGGGGTACAGTCTATGCCTCGGG
CATCCAAGCAGCAAGCGCGTTACGCCGTGGGTCGATGTTTGATGTTATGGAGCAGCAACGATGTTACGCA
GCAGGGCAGTCGCCCTAAAACAAAGTTAAACATCATGAGGGAAGCGGTGATCGCCGAAGTATCGACTCAA
CTATCAGAGGTAGTTGGCGTCATCGAGCGCCATCTCGAACCGACGTTGCTGGCCGTACATTTGTACGGCT
CCGCAGTGGATGGCGGCCTGAAGCCACACAGCGATATTGATTTGCTGGTTACGGTGACCGTAAGGCTTGA
TGAAACAACGCGGCGAGCTTTGATCAACGACCTTTTGGAAACTTCGGCTTCCCCTGGAGAGAGCGAGATT
CTCCGCGCTGTAGAAGTCACCATTGTTGTGCACGACGACATCATTCCGTGGCGTTATCCAGCTAAGCGCG
AACTGCAATTTGGAGAATGGCAGCGCAATGACATTCTTGCAGGTATCTTCGAGCCAGCCACGATCGACAT
TGATCTGGCTATCTTGCTGACAAAAGCAAGAGAACATAGCGTTGCCTTGGTAGGTCCAGCGGCGGAGGAA
CTCTTTGATCCGGTTCCTGAACAGGATCTATTTGAGGCGCTAAATGAAACCTTAACGCTATGGAACTCGC
CGCCCGACTGGGCTGGCGATGAGCGAAATGTAGTGCTTACGTTGTCCCGCATTTGGTACAGCGCAGTAAC
CGGCAAAATCGCGCCGAAGGATGTCGCTGCCGACTGGGCAATGGAGCGCCTGCCGGCCCAGTATCAGCCC
GTCATACTTGAAGCTAGACAGGCTTATCTTGGACAAGAAGAAGATCGCTTGGCCTCGCGCGCAGATCAGT
TGGAAGAATTTGTCCATTACGTAAAAGGCGAGATCACCAAGGTAGTCGGCAAATAACTGTCAGACCAAGT
TTACTCATATATACTTTAGATTGATTTAAAACTTCATTTTTAATTTAAAAGGATCTAGGTGAAGATCCTT
TTTGATAATCTCATGACCAAAATCCCTTAACGTGAGTTTTCGTTCCACTGAGCGTCAGACCCCGTAGAAA
AGATCAAAGGATCTTCTTGAGATCCTTTTTTTCTGCGCGTAATCTGCTGCTTGCAAACAAAAAAACCACC
GCTACCAGCGGTGGTTTGTTTGCCGGATCAAGAGCTACCAACTCTTTTTCCGAAGGTAACTGGCTTCAGC
AGAGCGCAGATACCAAATACTGTTCTTCTAGTGTAGCCGTAGTTAGGCCACCACTTCAAGAACTCTGTAG
CACCGCCTACATACCTCGCTCTGCTAATCCTGTTACCAGTGGCTGCTGCCAGTGGCGATAAGTCGTGTCT
TACCGGGTTGGACTCAAGACGATAGTTACCGGATAAGGCGCAGCGGTCGGGCTGAACGGGGGGTTCGTGC
ACACAGCCCAGCTTGGAGCGAACGACCTACACCGAACTGAGATACCTACAGCGTGAGCTATGAGAAAGCG
CCACGCTTCCCGAAGGGAGAAAGGCGGACAGGTATCCGGTAAGCGGCAGGGTCGGAACAGGAGAGCGCAC
GAGGGAGCTTCCAGGGGGAAACGCCTGGTATCTTTATAGTCCTGTCGGGTTTCGCCACCTCTGACTTGAG
CGTCGATTTTTGTGATGCTCGTCAGGGGGGCGGAGCCTATGGAAAAACGCCAGCAACGCGGCCTTTTTAC
GGTTCCTGGCCTTTTGCTGGCCTTTTGCTCACATGTTCTTTCCTGCGTTATCCCCTGATTCTGTGGATAA
CCGTATTACCGCCTTTGAGTGAGCTGATACCGCTCGCCGCAGCCGAACGACCGAGCGCAGCGAGTCAGTG
AGCGAGGAAGCGGAAGAGCGCCCAATACGCAAACCGCCTCTCCCCGCGCG
